>Addgene plasmid #194750 | pcDNA3.1-MCS-13 x Linker-BioID2-HA-GPI-PSS | addgene full sequence | sequence record 390634 | Addgene NGS Result
GACGGATCGGGAGATCTCCCGATCCCCTATGGTGCACTCTCAGTACAATCTGCTCTGATGCCGCATAGTT
AAGCCAGTATCTGCTCCCTGCTTGTGTGTTGGAGGTCGCTGAGTAGTGCGCGAGCAAAATTTAAGCTACA
ACAAGGCAAGGCTTGACCGACAATTGCATGAAGAATCTGCTTAGGGTTAGGCGTTTTGCGCTGCTTCGCG
ATGTACGGGCCAGATATACGCGTTGACATTGATTATTGACTAGTTATTAATAGTAATCAATTACGGGGTC
ATTAGTTCATAGCCCATATATGGAGTTCCGCGTTACATAACTTACGGTAAATGGCCCGCCTGGCTGACCG
CCCAACGACCCCCGCCCATTGACGTCAATAATGACGTATGTTCCCATAGTAACGCCAATAGGGACTTTCC
ATTGACGTCAATGGGTGGAGTATTTACGGTAAACTGCCCACTTGGCAGTACATCAAGTGTATCATATGCC
AAGTACGCCCCCTATTGACGTCAATGACGGTAAATGGCCCGCCTGGCATTATGCCCAGTACATGACCTTA
TGGGACTTTCCTACTTGGCAGTACATCTACGTATTAGTCATCGCTATTACCATGGTGATGCGGTTTTGGC
AGTACATCAATGGGCGTGGATAGCGGTTTGACTCACGGGGATTTCCAAGTCTCCACCCCATTGACGTCAA
TGGGAGTTTGTTTTGGCACCAAAATCAACGGGACTTTCCAAAATGTCGTAACAACTCCGCCCCATTGACG
CAAATGGGCGGTAGGCGTGTACGGTGGGAGGTCTATATAAGCAGAGCTCTCTGGCTAACTAGAGAACCCA
CTGCTTACTGGCTTATCGAAATTAATACGACTCACTATAGGGAGACCCAAGCTGGCTAGCGCTTAAGGCC
TGTTAACCGGTCGTACGTCTCCGGATTCGAATTCGGATCCCATCTTTTTTCGGAATTCGGATCCGGTGGA
GGCGGGTCTGGAGGCGGGGGTAGTGGCGGGGGTGGAAGCGGGGGTGGAGGCGGGTCGGGTGGCGGAGGTA
GCGGAGGCGGTGGAAGTGGAGGCGGTGGAAGTGGTGGAGGAGGTTCTGGTGGCGGAGGTAGCGGTGGCGG
AGGTAGCGGAGGCGGTGGAAGTGGTGGCGGAGGTAGCGGAGGCGGTGGATCGGCGCGCCGTTTCAAGAAC
CTGATCTGGCTGAAGGAGGTGGACAGCACCCAGGAGAGACTGAAGGAGTGGAACGTTAGCTACGGCACCG
CCCTGGTGGCCGACAGACAGACCAAGGGCAGAGGCGGCCTGGGCAGAAAGTGGCTGAGCCAGGAGGGCGG
CCTGTACTTCAGCTTCCTGCTGAACCCCAAGGAGTTCGAGAACCTGCTGCAGCTGCCCCTGGTGCTGGGC
CTGAGCGTGAGCGAGGCCCTGGAGGAGATCACCGAGATCCCCTTCAGCCTGAAGTGGCCCAACGACGTGT
ACTTCCAGGAGAAGAAGGTGAGCGGCGTGCTGTGCGAGCTGAGCAAGGACAAGCTGATCGTGGGCATCGG
CATCAACGTGAACCAGAGAGAGATCCCCGAGGAGATCAAGGACAGAGCCACCACCCTGTACGAGATCACC
GGCAAGGACTGGGACAGAAAGGAGGTGCTGCTGAAGGTGCTGAAGAGAATCAGCGAGAACCTGAAGAAGT
TCAAGGAGAAGAGCTTCAAGGAGTTCAAGGGCAAGATCGAGAGCAAGATGCTGTACCTGGGCGAGGAGGT
GAAGCTGCTGGGCGAGGGCAAGATCACCGGCAAGCTGGTGGGCCTGAGCGAGAAGGGCGGCGCCCTGATC
CTGACCGAGGAGGGCATCAAGGAGATCCTGAGCGGCGAGTTCAGCCTGAGAAGAAGCTACCCTTACGATG
TACCGGATTACGCATCTAGAGGAAGTGGAACCACTTCAGGTACTACCCGTCTTCTATCTGGGCACACGTG
TTTCACGTTGACAGGTTTGCTTGGGACGCTAGTAACCATGGGCTTGCTGACTTAGCTCGAGTAGGTTTAA
ACCGCTGATCAGCCTCGACTGTGCCTTCTAGTTGCCAGCCATCTGTTGTTTGCCCCTCCCCCGTGCCTTC
CTTGACCCTGGAAGGTGCCACTCCCACTGTCCTTTCCTAATAAAATGAGGAAATTGCATCGCATTGTCTG
AGTAGGTGTCATTCTATTCTGGGGGGTGGGGTGGGGCAGGACAGCAAGGGGGAGGATTGGGAAGACAATA
GCAGGCATGCTGGGGATGCGGTGGGCTCTATGGCTTCTGAGGCGGAAAGAACCAGCTGGGGCTCTAGGGG
GTATCCCC
[124 nt withheld, positions 2319-2442]
C
[91 nt withheld, positions 2444-2534]
A
[49 nt withheld, positions 2536-2584]
CCTTTGACGTTGGAGTCCACGTTCTTT
[37 nt withheld, positions 2612-2648]
ACCCTATCTCGGTCTATTCTTTTGATTTATAAGGGATTTTGCCGATTTCGGCCTATTGGTTAAAAAATGA
GCTGATTTAACAAAAATTTAACGCGAATTAATTCTGTGGAATGTGTGTCAGTTAGGGTGTGGAAAGTCCC
CAGGCTCCCCAGCAGGCAGAAGTATGCAAAGCATGCATCTCAATTAGTCAGCAACCAGGTGTGGAAAGTC
CCCAGGCTCCCCAGCAGGCAGAAGTATGCAAAGCATGCATCTCAATTAGTCAGCAACCATAGTCCCGCCC
CTAACTCCGCCCATCCCGCCCCTAACTCCGCCCAGTTCCGCCCATTCTCCGCCCCATGGCTGACTAATTT
TTTTTATTTATGCAGAGGCCGAGGCCGCCTCTGCCTCTGAGCTATTCCAGAAGTAGTGAGGAGGCTTTTT
TGGAGGCCTAGGCTTTTGCAAAAAGCTCCCGGGAGCTTGTATATCCATTTTCGGATCTGATCAAGAGACA
GGATGAGGATCGTTTCGCATGATTGAACAAGATGGATTGCACGCAGGTTCTCCGGCCGCTTGGGTGGAGA
GGCTATTCGGCTATGACTGGGCACAACAGACAATCGGCTGCTCTGATGCCGCCGTGTTCCGGCTGTCAGC
GCAGGGGCGCCCGGTTCTTTTTGTCAAGACCGACCTGTCCGGTGCCCTGAATGAACTGCAGGACGAGGCA
GCGCGGCTATCGTGGCTGGCCACGACGGGCGTTCCTTGCGCAGCTGTGCTCGACGTTGTCACTGAAGCGG
GAAGGGACTGGCTGCTATTGGGCGAAGTGCCGGGGCAGGATCTCCTGTCATCTCACCTTGCTCCTGCCGA
GAAAGTATCCATCATGGCTGATGCAATGCGGCGGCTGCATACGCTTGATCCGGCTACCTGCCCATTCGAC
CACCAAGCGAAACATCGCATCGAGCGAGCACGTACTCGGATGGAAGCCGGTCTTGTCGATCAGGATGATC
TGGACGAAGAGCATCAGGGGCTCGCGCCAGCCGAACTGTTCGCCAGGCTCAAGGCGCGCATGCCCGACGG
CGAGGATCTCGTCGTGACCCATGGCGATGCCTGCTTGCCGAATATCATGGTGGAAAATGGCCGCTTTTCT
GGATTCATCGACTGTGGCCGGCTGGGTGTGGCGGACCGCTATCAGGACATAGCGTTGGCTACCCGTGATA
TTGCTGAAGAGCTTGGCGGCGAATGGGCTGACCGCTTCCTCGTGCTTTACGGTATCGCCGCTCCCGATTC
GCAGCGCATCGCCTTCTATCGCCTTCTTGACGAGTTCTTCTGAGCGGGACTCTGGGGTTCGAAATGACCG
ACCAAGCGACGCCCAACCTGCCATCACGAGATTTCGATTCCACCGCCGCCTTCTATGAAAGGTTGGGCTT
CGGAATCGTTTTCCGGGACGCCGGCTGGATGATCCTCCAGCGCGGGGATCTCATGCTGGAGTTCTTCGCC
CACCCCAACTTGTTTATTGCAGCTTATAATGGTTACAAATAAAGCAATAGCATCACAAATTTCACAAATA
AAGCATTTTTTTCACTGCATTCTAGTTGTGGTTTGTCCAAACTCATCAATGTATCTTATCATGTCTGTAT
ACCGTCGACCTCTAGCTAGAGCTTGGCGTAATCATGGTCATAGCTGTTTCCTGTGTGAAATTGTTATCCG
CTCACAATTCCACACAACATACGAGCCGGAAGCATAAAGTGTAAAGCCTGGGGTGCCTAATGAGTGAGCT
AACTCACATTAATTGCGTTGCGCTCACTGCCCGCTTTCCAGTCGGGAAACCTGTCGTGCCAGCTGCATTA
ATGAATCGGCCAACGCGCGGGGAGAGGCGGTTTGCGTATTGGGCGCTCTTCCGCTTCCTCGCTCACTGAC
TCGCTGCGCTCGGTCGTTCGGCTGCGGCGAGCGGTATCAGCTCACTCAAAGGCGGTAATACGGTTATCCA
CAGAATCAGGGGATAACGCAGGAAAGAACATGTGAGCAAAAGGCCAGCAAAAGGCCAGGAACCGTAAAAA
GGCCGCGTTGCTGGCGTTTTTCCATAGGCTCCGCCCCCCTGACGAGCATCACAAAAATCGACGCTCAAGT
CAGAGGTGGCGAAACCCGACAGGACTATAAAGATACCAGGCGTTTCCCCCTGGAAGCTCCCTCGTGCGCT
CTCCTGTTCCGACCCTGCCGCTTACCGGATACCTGTCCGCCTTTCTCCCTTCGGGAAGCGTGGCGCTTTC
TCATAGCTCACGCTGTAGGTATCTCAGTTCGGTGTAGGTCGTTCGCTCCAAGCTGGGCTGTGTGCACGAA
CCCCCCGTTCAGCCCGACCGCTGCGCCTTATCCGGTAACTATCGTCTTGAGTCCAACCCGGTAAGACACG
ACTTATCGCCACTGGCAGCAGCCACTGGTAACAGGATTAGCAGAGCGAGGTATGTAGGCGGTGCTACAGA
GTTCTTGAAGTGGTGGCCTAACTACGGCTACACTAGAAGAACAGTATTTGGTATCTGCGCTCTGCTGAAG
CCAGTTACCTTCGGAAAAAGAGTTGGTAGCTCTTGATCCGGCAAACAAACCACCGCTGGTAGCGGTGGTT
TTTTTGTTTGCAAGCAGCAGATTACGCGCAGAAAAAAAGGATCTCAAGAAGATCCTTTGATCTTTTCTAC
GGGGTCTGACGCTCAGTGGAACGAAAACTCACGTTAAGGGATTTTGGTCATGAGATTATCAAAAAGGATC
TTCACCTAGATCCTTTTAAATTAAAAATGAAGTTTTAAATCAATCTAAAGTATATATGAGTAAACTTGGT
CTGACAGTTACCAATGCTTAATCAGTGAGGCACCTATCTCAGCGATCTGTCTATTTCGTTCATCCATAGT
TGCCTGACTCCCCGTCGTGTAGATAACTACGATACGGGAGGGCTTACCATCTGGCCCCAGTGCTGCAATG
ATACCGCGAGACCCACGCTCACCGGCTCCAGATTTATCAGCAATAAACCAGCCAGCCGGAAGGGCCGAGC
GCAGAAGTGGTCCTGCAACTTTATCCGCCTCCATCCAGTCTATTAATTGTTGCCGGGAAGCTAGAGTAAG
TAGTTCGCCAGTTAATAGTTTGCGCAACGTTGTTGCCATTGCTACAGGCATCGTGGTGTCACGCTCGTCG
TTTGGTATGGCTTCATTCAGCTCCGGTTCCCAACGATCAAGGCGAGTTACATGATCCCCCATGTTGTGCA
AAAAAGCGGTTAGCTCCTTCGGTCCTCCGATCGTTGTCAGAAGTAAGTTGGCCGCAGTGTTATCACTCAT
GGTTATGGCAGCACTGCATAATTCTCTTACTGTCATGCCATCCGTAAGATGCTTTTCTGTGACTGGTGAG
TACTCAACCAAGTCATTCTGAGAATAGTGTATGCGGCGACCGAGTTGCTCTTGCCCGGCGTCAATACGGG
ATAATACCGCGCCACATAGCAGAACTTTAAAAGTGCTCATCATTGGAAAACGTTCTTCGGGGCGAAAACT
CTCAAGGATCTTACCGCTGTTGAGATCCAGTTCGATGTAACCCACTCGTGCACCCAACTGATCTTCAGCA
TCTTTTACTTTCACCAGCGTTTCTGGGTGAGCAAAAACAGGAAGGCAAAATGCCGCAAAAAAGGGAATAA
GGGCGACACGGAAATGTTGAATACTCATACTCTTCCTTTTTCAATATTATTGAAGCATTTATCAGGGTTA
TTGTCTCATGAGCGGATACATATTTGAATGTATTTAGAAAAATAAACAAATAGGGGTTCCGCGCACATTT
CCCCGAAAAGTGCCACCTGACGTC
Features (pLannotate 1.2.2; 21 found; start..end, strand, type, name):
     28..80      -  misc_feature   bom (fragment): basis of mobility region from pBR322
    235..614     +  enhancer       CMV enhancer: human cytomegalovirus immediate early enhancer
    615..818     +  promoter       CMV promoter: human cytomegalovirus (CMV) immediate early promoter
    814..847     +  LTR            5' LTR (truncated) (fragment): truncated 5' long terminal repeat (LTR) from HIV-1
    863..881     +  promoter       T7 promoter: promoter for bacteriophage T7 RNA polymerase
   1182..1877    +  CDS            BioID2: promiscuous R40G mutant of a biotin protein ligase from Aquifex aeolicus (Kim et al., 2016)
   1908..2012    +  CDS            CD55 (fragment): DAF_HUMAN - Also known as CR, DAF. Experimental evidence at protein level: Swiss-Prot protein existence level 1. (Microbial infection) Acts as a receptor for Human echoviruses 6, 7, 11, 12, 20 and 21. From Homo sapiens (Human).
   2049..2273    +  polyA_signal   bGH poly(A) signal: bovine growth hormone polyadenylation signal
   2277..2298    +  promoter       SV40 promoter (fragment): SV40 enhancer and early promoter
   2319..2747    +  rep_origin     f1 ori (sequence partly withheld): f1 bacteriophage origin of replication; arrow indicates direction of (+) strand synthesis
   2761..3090    +  promoter       SV40 promoter: SV40 enhancer and early promoter
   3157..3948    +  CDS            neo: KKA2_KLEPN - Also known as kan, nptII. Experimental evidence at protein level: Swiss-Prot protein existence level 1. Resistance to kanamycin, neomycin, paromomycin, ribostamycin, butirosin and gentamicin B. From Klebsiella pneumoniae.
   3972..4130    +  CDS            ble (fragment): BLE_KLEPN - Experimental evidence at protein level: Swiss-Prot protein existence level 1. Binding protein with a strong affinity to the bleomycin family of antibiotics. Binds to CL990; an antimitotic-antibiotic compound. From Klebsiella pneumoniae.
   4125..4246    +  polyA_signal   SV40 poly(A) signal: SV40 polyadenylation signal
   4319..4335    -  protein_bind   lac operator: The lac repressor binds to the lac operator to inhibit transcription in E. coli. This inhibition can be relieved by adding lactose or isopropyl-β-D-thiogalactopyranoside (IPTG). lac repressor encoded by lacI
   4343..4373    -  promoter       lac promoter: promoter for the E. coli lac operon
   4388..4409    -  protein_bind   CAP binding site: CAP binding activates transcription in the presence of cAMP. E. coli catabolite activator protein
   4422..4514    -  CDS            lacI (fragment): lac repressor; lacI; The lac repressor binds to the lac operator to inhibit transcription in E. coli. This inhibition can be relieved by adding lactose or isopropyl-β-D-thiogalactopyranoside (IPTG).
   4697..5285    -  rep_origin     ori: high-copy-number ColE1/pMB1/pBR322/pUC origin of replication
   5456..6316    -  CDS            AmpR: β-lactamase; bla; confers resistance to ampicillin, carbenicillin, and related antibiotics
   6317..6421    -  promoter       AmpR promoter: bla
