[The description below was written by a language model from this plasmid's Addgene catalogue record and pLannotate feature annotations shown in this document.]
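Description:
pcDNA3.1-MCS-13 x Linker-BioID2-HA-GPI-PSS is an empty mammalian expression backbone, 6,452 nt in the sequenced record, designed so that a protein of interest can be fused to the N-terminus of a GPI-anchored BioID2 proximity-labelling module. It derives from the pcDNA3.1-based MCS-13 x Linker-BioID2-HA vector. In bacteria it is maintained through a high-copy ColE1/pUC-type origin and selected with ampicillin via the β-lactamase gene. An f1 origin is also present. For mammalian cells, an SV40 early promoter drives the neo gene with an SV40 polyadenylation signal, allowing G418 selection of stable transfectants. Small annotated fragments (bom, lac promoter/operator, lacI, ble and a short HIV-1 LTR match) appear to be backbone remnants rather than functional parts.

The expression cassette uses the CMV immediate early enhancer and promoter, followed by a T7 promoter, and ends with the bGH polyadenylation signal. By the vector's name, a multiple cloning site and a 13-repeat flexible linker lie upstream of BioID2, though neither is annotated in the feature table. BioID2 is the promiscuous R40G biotin ligase from Aquifex aeolicus, which biotinylates nearby proteins. A C-terminal HA tag is recorded in the catalogue but likewise not annotated. According to the depositor, XbaI and XhoI sites were introduced by site-directed mutagenesis downstream of the BioID2-HA region, and a 105 bp GPI anchor signal sequence from human CD55 (DAF) was cloned between them, with both sites retained. This signal directs attachment of a GPI anchor, tethering the fusion to the outer face of the plasma membrane. The associated publication applied this GPI-anchored ligand-BioID2 approach to identify Galectin-1 as a mediator of Zika virus entry.
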