Addgene plasmid #194750: pcDNA3.1-MCS-13 x Linker-BioID2-HA-GPI-PSS
Purpose: (Empty Backbone) To fuse your protein of interest to the N-terminus of GPI-anchored-BioID2
Depositing lab: Chaoyang Li. Depositing organization: Cancer Center of Guangzhou Medical University. Publication: GPI-anchored ligand-BioID2-tagging system identifies Galectin-1 mediating Zika virus entry. Gao SS, Shi R, Sun J, Tang Y, Zheng Z, Li JF, Li H, Zhang J, Leng Q, Xu J, Chen X, Zhao J, Sy MS, Feng L, Li C. iScience. 2022 Nov 2;25(12):105481. doi: 10.1016/j.isci.2022.105481. eCollection 2022 Dec 22. PubMed 36404916.
Backbone
  Vector backbone: MCS-13 X Linker-BioID2-HA
  Backbone manufacturer: Kyle Roux lab
  Backbone size (bp): 6335
  Vector type: Mammalian Expression
  Selectable markers: Neomycin (select with G418)
  Tag / fusion protein: HA (C terminal on backbone)
Growth in bacteria
  Bacterial resistance: Ampicillin, 100 μg/mL
  Growth temperature: 37°C
  Growth strain: DH5alpha
  Copy number: High Copy
Gene/Insert
  Gene/Insert name: None
  Tag / fusion protein: HA (C terminal on backbone)
Terms and licenses: Academic/Nonprofit Terms; Industry Terms: Not Available to Industry
Depositor comments: plasmid pcDNA3.1-MCS-13 x Linker-BioID2-HA were site-directed mutated by adding restriction enzyme recognition sequence for XbaI and XhoI between 1904 and 1905 site, CD55 GPI-PSS, 105 bp, 5' Cloning Site: XbaI (not destroyed), 3' Cloning Site: XhoI (not destroyed)
How to cite: pcDNA3.1-MCS-13 x Linker-BioID2-HA-GPI-PSS was a gift from Chaoyang Li (Addgene plasmid # 194750 ; http://n2t.net/addgene:194750 ; RRID:Addgene_194750)
