>Addgene plasmid #194750 | pcDNA3.1-MCS-13 x Linker-BioID2-HA-GPI-PSS | depositor partial sequence | sequence record 377808 | hCD55 gene
GGAAGTGGAACCACTTCAGGTACTACCCGTCTTCTATCTGGGCACACGTGTTTCACGTTGACAGGTTTGC
TTGGGACGCTAGTAACCATGGGCTTGCTGACTTAG
